>Addgene plasmid #18892 | pET3d-E2-25K-C170S | addgene partial sequence | sequence record 24761 | T7 5'-TAATACGACTCACTATAGGG-3'
CNCCGTCGGGGACCTCTGAGTCGTAGCGACCGGCGCTCAGCTGGTTTTAAATTTACACAGACGTTTAATT
AGCTTTATTTACAGAGCAGGGATTTTTTTCAGTCTCCAATGGTGCCTAGATAACATCATTAGGCAAGAAT
GCCGGTTTAAAAGAAATCTATGCAGAATCCTAAAAATAACAGATGTTGATGCTCCTCCAAGAAGGGGCAA
GCTTGACTATATCAGCATCTCTCTTTATGTTTCAGTTACTCAGAAGCAATTCTGTTGCAGTCTCTACATC
CCATGATTTTGAAGACAAGGCCACTATTACCGCATTCCTATCAAAGCCCATAGCAGATAGGTTTTCTATT
TTTTTGGTGTACTCTGGACTAGAAACTGGTGCTCCAGCATACACATGTGCCCAAAGTCGAGCTGTCTGTT
TGAACATTTCAGGATTTTGTTTGTACTGATTTGCTACTACTGCATCTTGTGGATCATCCGGTTCTGCAGC
TGCCAGCAGAGCTTGTAATGACAACAATACCGTGCGCAGAGTCATTGCTGCTGCCCATTGATCTTTCAGG
ATATCCAAACAAATAGCCCCTGTGACGGAACTAATATTAGGATGCCATATTTTAGTGATAAACCGGACCT
TAGGGGGATTAAATGGATATGTTTCTGGTATTTTAATCTCTAGTTGATATCTTCCTCCTTCATATGGTGT
GTCTGGAGGTCCTGCTATTNCTCCTCTTAATTCTGTAAATTCTCATCTACAGATCTACTTTANTTGATTT
TGCTCGNNCCNCGTCTNCAGNCCNCTTGAANCCNNTNNCCCNNGCCCGCGAGTGGCAGGCTCCACTGAGC
NGCAGCTGAGATCAANGCCTANACTGC
