[The description below was written by a language model from this plasmid's Addgene catalogue record.]
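Description:
pET3d-E2-25K-C170S is a bacterial expression plasmid built on the pET3d backbone (about 4.6 kb without the insert). It is selected with ampicillin and listed as low copy, and it is propagated in a standard cloning strain. pET3-series vectors place the cloned gene under a T7 promoter, consistent with the T7 sequencing primer listed. Protein production therefore normally requires an E. coli host that supplies T7 RNA polymerase, although the record names no expression strain. No feature table is provided, so the exact positions of the promoter, terminator, origin and resistance gene cannot be confirmed. The record lists no fusion tags, and the cloning sites are not meaningfully recorded.

The insert encodes the ubiquitin-conjugating enzyme E2-25K (gene UBE2K, also known as HIP2 or UBC1). The species is given as human, with the qualifier "most likely". The insert carries a point mutation replacing cysteine 170 with serine. The record does not explain the reason for this substitution. From general knowledge, the catalytic cysteine of this E2 lies elsewhere in the protein, so C170S is best read as the removal of a non-catalytic cysteine rather than an inactivating change, but this remains an inference.

The associated publication concerns methods for ubiquitin chain synthesis. E2-25K is widely used in vitro to assemble K48-linked polyubiquitin chains. The plasmid is thus most plausibly a source of recombinant enzyme, made in E. coli, for enzymatic preparation of defined ubiquitin chains and related biochemical studies.
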