Addgene plasmid #18892: pET3d-E2-25K-C170S
Depositing lab: Cecile Pickart. Depositing organization: Johns Hopkins University and School of Medicine. Publication: Ubiquitin chain synthesis. Raasi S, Pickart CM. Methods Mol Biol. 2005;301:47-55. doi: 10.1385/1-59259-895-1:047. PubMed 15917625.
Backbone
  Vector backbone: pET3d
  Backbone size w/o insert (bp): 4600
  Vector type: Bacterial Expression
Growth in bacteria
  Bacterial resistance: Ampicillin, 100 μg/mL
  Growth temperature: 37°C
  Growth strain: DH5alpha
  Copy number: Low Copy
Gene/Insert
  Gene/Insert name: Ubiquitin conjugating enzyme E2-25K (alt name: E2-25K)
  Species: H. sapiens (human); Most likely H. sapiens
  Mutation: Cysteine 170 is replaced with a Serine residue.
  Entrez Gene: UBE2K (a.k.a. E2-25K, HIP2, HYPG, LIG, UBC1)
  Cloning method: Restriction Enzyme; 5′ cloning site N7A (unknown if destroyed)
  Sequencing primers: 5′ T7
Resource information
  A portion of this plasmid was derived from a plasmid made by: Cecile Pickart
Terms and licenses: Academic/Nonprofit Terms; Industry Terms: Not Available to Industry
How to cite: pET3d-E2-25K-C170S was a gift from Cecile Pickart (Addgene plasmid # 18892 ; http://n2t.net/addgene:18892 ; RRID:Addgene_18892)
